Addgene plasmid #81059: pTriEx-mCherry-Zdk1-Rac1 Q61L
Purpose: mammalian expression of Zdk1 tagged Rac1 Q61L
Depositing lab: Klaus Hahn. Publication: LOVTRAP: an optogenetic system for photoinduced protein dissociation. Wang H, Vilela M, Winkler A, Tarnawski M, Schlichting I, Yumerefendi H, Kuhlman B, Liu R, Danuser G, Hahn KM. Nat Methods. 2016 Jul 18. doi: 10.1038/nmeth.3926. PubMed 27427858.
Backbone
  Vector backbone: pTriEx
  Backbone size w/o insert (bp): 5000
  Total vector size (bp): 6000
  Vector type: Mammalian Expression, Bacterial Expression, Insect Expression
Growth in bacteria
  Bacterial resistance: Ampicillin, 100 μg/mL
  Growth temperature: 37°C
  Growth strain: DH5alpha
  Copy number: High Copy
Gene/Insert 1
  Gene/Insert name: Zdk1 (alt name: ZA127)
  Species: Synthetic
  Insert size (bp): 177
  Tag / fusion protein: mCherry (N terminal on insert)
  Cloning method: Unknown
  Sequencing primers: 5′ aagtatcgggccctttgtgc; 3′ GGCAGCCTGCACCTGAGGTTAATCAC
Gene/Insert 2
  Gene/Insert name: Rac1 Q61L
  Species: H. sapiens (human)
  Insert size (bp): 576
  Entrez Gene: RHOA (a.k.a. ARH12, ARHA, EDFAOB, RHO12, RHOH12)
  Cloning method: Unknown
  Sequencing primers: 5′ aagtatcgggccctttgtgc; 3′ GGCAGCCTGCACCTGAGGTTAATCAC
Terms and licenses: Academic/Nonprofit Terms; Industry Terms: Not Available to Industry
How to cite: pTriEx-mCherry-Zdk1-Rac1 Q61L was a gift from Klaus Hahn (Addgene plasmid # 81059 ; http://n2t.net/addgene:81059 ; RRID:Addgene_81059)
