[The description below was written by a language model from this plasmid's Addgene catalogue record.]
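Description:
pTriEx-mCherry-Zdk1-Rac1 Q61L is an expression plasmid built on the pTriEx backbone, a multi-host vector family catalogued here for mammalian, bacterial and insect expression, although the stated purpose of this construct is mammalian expression. It is maintained in E. coli as a high-copy plasmid under ampicillin selection. The record lists an approximate backbone size of 5 kb and a total size of about 6 kb. No feature table is provided, so the specific promoters, origin of replication and polyadenylation elements are not stated in the record.

The payload is a single fusion protein assembled from three parts: an N-terminal mCherry red fluorescent tag, the small synthetic domain Zdk1 (also called ZA127, 177 bp), and human Rac1 carrying the Q61L substitution (576 bp). Q61L is a well-known mutation that impairs GTP hydrolysis and locks Rho-family GTPases in a constitutively active state. The catalogue entry links this insert to the RHOA gene record, which conflicts with the Rac1 name and appears to be an annotation inconsistency rather than a description of the insert.

The construct belongs to the LOVTRAP optogenetic system for photoinduced protein dissociation. In that approach, Zdk1 binds a LOV2 photosensor domain selectively in the dark, so a Zdk1-tagged protein can be held at a site where LOV2 is anchored and then released on illumination. Here, this would allow light-controlled release of active Rac1, with mCherry reporting the fusion's localisation. The LOV2 partner is not part of this plasmid and must be supplied from a separate construct.
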