>Addgene plasmid #81059 | pTriEx-mCherry-Zdk1-Rac1 Q61L | depositor partial sequence | sequence record 153722 | Zdk1, Rac1 Q61L
ATGGTGGATAACAAATTCAATAAAGAAAAGACGCGTGCCGGTGCGGAAATCCATTCTCTGCCAAACCTGA
ATGTTGAGCAGAAGTTTGCCTTCATCGTGAGCCTGTTTGATGATCCATCTCAGAGCGCCAATCTGCTGGC
CGAAGCCAAAAAACTGAACGATGCCCAGGCCCCAAAAGGATCCGGTGGTTCTGGTTCTGGTGGTACCATG
CAGGCCATCAAGTGTGTGGTGGTGGGAGACGGAGCTGTAGGTAAAACTTGCCTACTGATCAGTTACACAA
CCAATGCATTTCCTGGAGAATATATCCCTACTGTCTTTGACAATTATTCTGCCAATGTTATGGTAGATGG
AAAACCGGTGAATCTGGGCTTATGGGATACAGCTGGACTAGAAGATTATGACAGATTACGCCCCCTATCC
TATCCGCAAACAGATGTGTTCTTAATTTGCTTTTCCCTTGTGAGTCCTGCATCATTTGAAAATGTCCGTG
CAAAGTGGTATCCTGAGGTGCGGCACCACTGTCCCAACACTCCCATCATCCTAGTGGGAACTAAACTTGA
TCTTAGGGATGATAAAGACACGATCGAGAAACTGAAGGAGAAGAAGCTGACTCCCATCACCTATCCGCAG
GGTCTAGCCATGGCTAAGGAGATTGGTGCCGTAAAATACCTGGAGTGCTCGGCGCTCACACAGCGAGGCC
TCAAGACAGTGTTTGACGAAGCGATCCGAGCAGTCCTCTGCCCGCCTCCCGTGAAGAAGAGGAAGAGAAA
ATGCCTGCTGTTGTAA
