>Addgene plasmid #81059 | pTriEx-mCherry-Zdk1-Rac1 Q61L | addgene partial sequence | sequence record 158067 | pCAG-F 5'-GCAACGTGCTGGTTATTGTG-3'
GGCAAAGAATTGGATCGGACCGAAATTAATACGACTCACTATAGGGGAATTGTGAGCGGATAACAATTCC
CCGGAGTTAATCCGGGACCTTTAATTCAACCCAACACAATATATTATAGTTAAATAAGAATTATTATCAA
ATCATTTGTATATTAATTAAAATACTATACTGTAAATTACATTTTATTTACAATCAAAGGAGATATACCA
TGTCTAGAGTGAGCAAGGGCGAGGAGGATAACATGGCCATCATCAAGGAGTTCATGCGCTTCAAGGTGCA
CATGGAGGGCTCCGTGAACGGCCACGAGTTCGAGATCGAGGGCGAGGGCGAGGGCCGCCCCTACGAGGGC
ACCCAGACCGCCAAGCTGAAGGTGACCAAGGGTGGCCCCCTGCCCTTCGCCTGGGACATCCTGTCCCCTC
AGTTCATGTACGGCTCCAAGGCCTACGTGAAGCACCCCGCCGACATCCCCGACTACTTGAAGCTGTCCTT
CCCCGAGGGCTTCAAGTGGGAGCGCGTGATGAACTTCGAGGACGGCGGCGTGGTGACCGTGACCCAGGAC
TCCTCCCTGCAGGACGGCGAGTTCATCTACAAGGTGAAGCTGCGCGGCACCAACTTCCCCTCCGACGGCC
CTGTAATGCAGAAGAAGACTATGGGCTGGGAGGCCTCCTCCGAGCGGATGTACCCCGAGGACGGCGCCCT
GAAGGGCGAGATCAAGCAGAGGCTGAAGCTGAAGGACGGCGGCCACTACGACGCTGAGGTCAAGACCACC
TACAAGGCCAAGAAGCCCGTGCAGCTGCCCGGCGCCTACAACGTCAACATCAAGTTGGACATCACCTCCC
ACAACGAGGACTACACCATCGTGGAACAGTACGAACGCGCCGAGGGCCGCCACTCCACCGGCGGCATGGA
CGAGCTGTACAAGGGTTCTGGAAGTTCCATGGTGGATAACAAATTCAATAAAGAAAA
