>Addgene plasmid #81059 | pTriEx-mCherry-Zdk1-Rac1 Q61L | addgene partial sequence | sequence record 158070 | Bglob-pA-R 5'-ttttggcagagggaaaaaga-3'
TTGTGAGCCAGGGCATTGGCCACACCAGCCACCACCTTCTGATAGGCAGCCTGCACCTGAGGTTAATCAC
TTAGTGATGGTGATGGTGATGGTGGTGCTCGAGATCCTCGGGGTCTTCCGGGGCGAGTTCTGGCTGGCTT
GCACGTGTATACAGCTGTGCGGCCGCAAGCTTTTACAACAGCAGGCATTTTCTCTTCCTCTTCTTCACGG
GAGGCGGGCAGAGGACTGCTCGGATCGCTTCGTCAAACACTGTCTTGAGGCCTCGCTGTGTGAGCGCCGA
GCACTCCAGGTATTTTACGGCACCAATCTCCTTAGCCATGGCTAGACCCTGCGGATAGGTGATGGGAGTC
AGCTTCTTCTCCTTCAGTTTCTCGATCGTGTCTTTATCATCCCTAAGATCAAGTTTAGTTCCCACTAGGA
TGATGGGAGTGTTGGGACAGTGGTGCCGCACCTCAGGATACCACTTTGCACGGACATTTTCAAATGATGC
AGGACTCACAAGGGAAAAGCAAATTAAGAACACATCTGTTTGCGGATAGGATAGGGGGCGTAATCTGTCA
TAATCTTCTAGTCCAGCTGTATCCCATAAGCCCAGATTCACCGGTTTTCCATCTACCATAACATTGGCAG
AATAATTGTCAAAGACAGTAGGGATATATTCTCCAGGAAATGCATTGGTTGTGTAACTGATCAGTAGGCA
AGTTTTACCTACAGCTCCGTCTCCCACCACCACACACTTGATGGCCTGCATGGTACCACCAGAACCAGAA
CCACCGGATCCTTTTGGGGCCTGGGCATCGTTCAGTTTTTTGGCTTCGGCCAGCAGATTGGCGCTCTGAG
ATGGATCATCAAACAGGCTCACGATGAAGGCAAACTTCTGCTCAACATTCAGGTTTGGCAGAGAATGGAT
TTCCGCACCGGCACGCGTCTTTTCTTTATTGAA
